Addgene plasmid #179924: pCAG-HP1α-eGFP
Purpose: C terminal fusion of EGFP to mouse HP1α (Cbx5)
Depositing lab: Andrew Newman. Depositing organization: Charite Universitaetsmedizin Berlin. Publication: Glial reactivity and cognitive decline follow chronic heterochromatin loss in neurons. Newman AG, Sharif J, Bessa P, Zaqout S, Brown JP, Richter D, Dannenberg R, Nakayama M, Mueller S, Schaub T, Manickaraj S, Boehm-Sturm P, Ohara O, Koseki H, Singh PB, Tarabykin V. Nat Commun. 2025 Aug 8;16(1):7325. doi: 10.1038/s41467-025-61319-7. PubMed 40781223.
Backbone
  Vector backbone: pCAG
  Total vector size (bp): 6117
  Vector type: Mammalian Expression
Growth in bacteria
  Bacterial resistance: Ampicillin, 100 μg/mL
  Growth temperature: 37°C
  Growth strain: DH5alpha
  Copy number: High Copy
Gene/Insert
  Gene/Insert name: Cbx5 (alt names: HP1α; HP1a)
  Species: M. musculus (mouse)
  Entrez Gene: Cbx5 (a.k.a. 2610029O15Rik, HP1, Hp1a, Hp1alpha)
  Tag / fusion protein: EGFP (C terminal on insert)
  Cloning method: Restriction Enzyme; 5′ cloning site EcoRI (unknown if destroyed); 3′ cloning site AgeI (unknown if destroyed)
  Sequencing primers: 5′ CAG-FW; 3′ EGFP-N
Terms and licenses: Academic/Nonprofit Terms; Industry Terms: Not Available to Industry
How to cite: pCAG-HP1α-eGFP was a gift from Andrew Newman (Addgene plasmid # 179924 ; http://n2t.net/addgene:179924 ; RRID:Addgene_179924)
