[The description below was written by a language model from this plasmid's Addgene catalogue record and pLannotate feature annotations shown in this document.]
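Description:
pCAG-HP1α-eGFP is a mammalian expression plasmid of about 6.1 kb, built on the pCAG backbone, that produces mouse heterochromatin protein 1α (HP1α, encoded by Cbx5) fused at its C terminus to EGFP. It is maintained in E. coli as a high-copy plasmid through a ColE1/pUC-type origin and selected with ampicillin via the β-lactamase gene and its native promoter. The backbone also carries an SV40 origin, which can support episomal replication in cells expressing SV40 large T antigen. Remnants of lac regulatory sequences and short lacI fragments are also present, and these are cloning-vector leftovers with no role in the payload.

Expression is driven by the CAG arrangement. The feature table annotates the CMV immediate-early enhancer and the chimeric chicken β-actin/rabbit β-globin intron. The chicken β-actin core promoter that normally lies between them is not annotated separately, but an unannotated gap sits at that position. The Cbx5 coding sequence, cloned between EcoRI and AgeI sites, follows a residual multiple cloning site and is joined through a short linker to mammalian codon-optimised EGFP. The transcript is terminated by the rabbit β-globin polyadenylation signal. The small "HBB" fragments flagged on either side of the fusion are most likely β-globin exon sequences that belong to the intron and 3′ region of the cassette, not separate coding units.

HP1α binds H3K9-methylated histone tails and is a core component of heterochromatin, so the fluorescent fusion lends itself to visualising HP1α localisation and heterochromatin foci in transfected mammalian cells. The associated publication concerns heterochromatin loss in neurons. The record itself states no purpose beyond the fusion design.
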