Features (pLannotate 1.2.2; 19 found; start..end, strand, type, name):
      5..384     +  enhancer       CMV enhancer: human cytomegalovirus immediate early enhancer
    663..1679    +  intron         chimeric intron: chimera between introns from chicken β-actin and rabbit β-globin
   1677..1733    +  CDS            HBB (fragment): HBB_LEPEU - Experimental evidence at protein level: Swiss-Prot protein existence level 1. Involved in oxygen transport from the lung to the various peripheral tissues. From Lepus europaeus (European hare).
   1728..1749    +  misc_feature   MCS (fragment): multiple cloning site
   1756..2328    +  CDS            Cbx5: CBX5_MOUSE - Also known as Hp1a. Experimental evidence at protein level: Swiss-Prot protein existence level 1. Component of heterochromatin that recognizes and binds histone H3 tails methylated at 'Lys-9' (H3K9me), leading to epigenetic repression. In contrast, it is excluded from chromatin when 'Tyr-41' of histone H3 is phosphorylated (H3Y41ph). Can interact with lamin-B receptor (LBR). This interaction can contribute to the association of the heterochromatin with the inner nuclear membrane. Involved in the formation of functional kinetochore through interaction with MIS12 complex proteins (B
   2344..3063    +  CDS            EGFP: the original enhanced GFP (Yang et al., 1996) mammalian codon-optimized
   3073..3144    +  CDS            HBB (fragment): HBB_PONPY - Experimental evidence at transcript level: Swiss-Prot protein existence level 2. Involved in oxygen transport from the lung to the various peripheral tissues. From Pongo pygmaeus (Bornean orangutan).
   3215..3270    +  polyA_signal   β-globin poly(A) signal: rabbit β-globin polyadenylation signal (Gil and Proudfoot, 1987)
   3655..3671    -  protein_bind   lac operator: The lac repressor binds to the lac operator to inhibit transcription in E. coli. This inhibition can be relieved by adding lactose or isopropyl-β-D-thiogalactopyranoside (IPTG). lac repressor encoded by lacI
   3679..3709    -  promoter       lac promoter: promoter for the E. coli lac operon
   3724..3745    -  protein_bind   CAP binding site: CAP binding activates transcription in the presence of cAMP. E. coli catabolite activator protein
   3758..3797    -  CDS            lacI (fragment): lac repressor; lacI; The lac repressor binds to the lac operator to inhibit transcription in E. coli. This inhibition can be relieved by adding lactose or isopropyl-β-D-thiogalactopyranoside (IPTG).
   3804..3826    +  promoter       SV40 promoter (fragment): SV40 enhancer and early promoter
   3850..3985    +  rep_origin     SV40 ori: SV40 origin of replication
   4005..4139    +  polyA_signal   SV40 poly(A) signal: SV40 polyadenylation signal
   4141..4195    -  CDS            lacI (fragment): lac repressor; lacI; The lac repressor binds to the lac operator to inhibit transcription in E. coli. This inhibition can be relieved by adding lactose or isopropyl-β-D-thiogalactopyranoside (IPTG).
   4378..4966    -  rep_origin     ori: high-copy-number ColE1/pMB1/pBR322/pUC origin of replication
   5137..5997    -  CDS            AmpR: β-lactamase; bla; confers resistance to ampicillin, carbenicillin, and related antibiotics
   5998..6102    -  promoter       AmpR promoter: bla
>Addgene plasmid #179924 | pCAG-HP1α-eGFP | addgene full sequence | sequence record 436344 | Addgene NGS Result
GGTCGACATTGATTATTGACTAGTTATTAATAGTAATCAATTACGGGGTCATTAGTTCATAGCCCATATA
TGGAGTTCCGCGTTACATAACTTACGGTAAATGGCCCGCCTGGCTGACCGCCCAACGACCCCCGCCCATT
GACGTCAATAATGACGTATGTTCCCATAGTAACGCCAATAGGGACTTTCCATTGACGTCAATGGGTGGAG
TATTTACGGTAAACTGCCCACTTGGCAGTACATCAAGTGTATCATATGCCAAGTACGCCCCCTATTGACG
TCAATGACGGTAAATGGCCCGCCTGGCATTATGCCCAGTACATGACCTTATGGGACTTTCCTACTTGGCA
GTACATCTACGTATTAGTCATCGCTATTACCATGGTCGAGGTGAGCCCCACGTTCTGCTTCACTCTCCCC
ATCTCCCCCCCCTCCCCACCCCCAATTTTGTATTTATTTATTTTTTAATTATTTTGTGCAGCGATGGGGG
CGGGGGGGGGGGGGGNSGCGCGCCRGGGGGGGGGGGGGGGGGSGGGGGGGGGGGSGGGGSGRGGCGGRGA
GGKGCGGCGGCAGCCAATCAGAGCGGCGCGCTCCGAAAGTTTCCTTTTATGGCGAGGCGGCGGCGGCGGC
GGCCCTATAAAAAGCGAAGCGCGCGGCGGGCGGGAGTCGCTGCGCGCTGCCTTCGCCCCGTGCCCCGCTC
CGCCGCCGCCTCGCGCCGCCCGCCCCGGCTCTGACTGACCGCGTTACTCCCACAGGTGAGCGGGCGGGAC
GGCCCTTCTCCTCCGGGCTGTAATTAGCGCTTGGTTTAATGACGGCTTGTTTCTTTTCTGTGGCTGCGTG
AAAGCCTTGAGGGGCTCCGGGAGGGCCCTTTGTGCGGGGGGAGCGGCTCGGGGGGTGCGTGCGTGTGTGT
GTGCGTGGGGAGCGCCGCGTGCGGCTCCGCGCTGCCCGGCGGCTGTGAGCGCTGCGGGCGCGGCGCGGGG
CTTTGTGCGCTCCGCAGTGTGCGCGAGGGGAGCGCGGCCGGGGGCGGTGCCCCGCGGTGCGGGGGGGGCT
GCGAGGGGAACAAAGGCTGCGTGCGGGGTGTGTGCGTGGGGGGGTGAGCAGGGGGTGTGGGCGCGTCGGT
CGGGCTGCAACCCCCCCTGCACCCCCCTCCCCGAGTTGCTGAGCACGGCCCGGCTTCGGGTGCGGGGCTC
CGTACGGGGCGTGGCGCGGGGCTCGCCGTGCCGGGCGGGGGGTGGCGGCAGGKGGGGGTGCCGGGCGGGG
CGGGGCCGCCTCGGGCCGGGGRGGGCTCGGGGGRGGGGCGCGGCGGCCCCCGGAGCGCCGGCGGCTGTCG
AGGCGCGGCGAGCCGCAGCCATTGCCTTTTATGGTAATCGTGCGAGAGGGCGCAGGGACTTCCTTTGTCC
CAAATCTGTGCGGAGCCGAAATCTGGGAGGCGCCGCCGCACCCCCTCTAGCGGGCGCGGGGCGAAGCGGT
GCGGCGCCGGCAGGAAGGAAATGGGCGGGGAGGGCCTTCGTGCGTCGCCGCGCCGCCGTCCCCTTCTCCC
TCTCCAGCCTCGGGGCTGTCCGCGGGGGGACGGCTGCCTTCGGGGGGGACGGGGCAGGGCGGGGTTCGGC
TTCTGGCGTGTGACCGGCGGCTCTAGAGCCTCTGCTAACCATGTTCATGCCTTCTTCTTTTTCCTACAGC
TCCTGGGCAACGTGCTGGTTATTGTGCTGTCTCATCATTTTGGCAAAGAATTCTGCAGTCGACGGTACCC
ACGACATGGGAAAGAAGACCAAGAGGACAGCCGACAGCTCTTCTTCAGAGGATGAGGAGGAATATGTGGT
GGAAAAGGTGTTGGACAGGCGCATGGTTAAGGGGCAAGTGGAATATCTGTTGAAGTGGAAAGGCTTTTCT
GAGGAGCACAATACTTGGGAACCTGAGAAGAACTTGGATTGTCCTGAACTAATTTCTGAGTTTATGAAAA
AGTATAAGAAGATGAAGGAGGGTGAAAACAATAAGCCCAGGGAGAAATCAGAAGGAAACAAGAGGAAATC
CAGTTTCTCCAACAGCGCTGATGATATTAAATCTAAAAAAAAGAGAGAGCAAAGCAATGATATCGCTCGG
GGCTTTGAGAGAGGACTGGAACCAGAAAAGATCATCGGAGCAACAGATTCCTGCGGTGACTTAATGTTCT
TAATGAAATGGAAAGACACAGATGAAGCTGACCTGGTTCTTGCAAAAGAAGCTAACGTGAAGTGTCCACA
GATTGTGATAGCATTTTATGAAGAGAGACTGACGTGGCACGCATATCCAGAGGATGCGGAAAACAAAGAA
AAAGAAAGCGCGAAGAGCTTACCGGTCGCCACCATGGTGAGCAAGGGCGAGGAGCTGTTCACCGGGGTGG
TGCCCATCCTGGTCGAGCTGGACGGCGACGTAAACGGCCACAAGTTCAGCGTGTCCGGCGAGGGCGAGGG
CGATGCCACCTACGGCAAGCTGACCCTGAAGTTCATCTGCACCACCGGCAAGCTGCCCGTGCCCTGGCCC
ACCCTCGTGACCACCCTGACCTACGGCGTGCAGTGCTTCAGCCGCTACCCCGACCACATGAAGCAGCACG
ACTTCTTCAAGTCCGCCATGCCCGAAGGCTACGTCCAGGAGCGCACCATCTTCTTCAAGGACGACGGCAA
CTACAAGACCCGCGCCGAGGTGAAGTTCGAGGGCGACACCCTGGTGAACCGCATCGAGCTGAAGGGCATC
GACTTCAAGGAGGACGGCAACATCCTGGGGCACAAGCTGGAGTACAACTACAACAGCCACAACGTCTATA
TCATGGCCGACAAGCAGAAGAACGGCATCAAGGTGAACTTCAAGATCCGCCACAACATCGAGGACGGCAG
CGTGCAGCTCGCCGACCACTACCAGCAGAACACCCCCATCGGCGACGGCCCCGTGCTGCTGCCCGACAAC
CACTACCTGAGCACCCAGTCCGCCCTGAGCAAAGACCCCAACGAGAAGCGCGATCACATGGTCCTGCTGG
AGTTCGTGACCGCCGCCGGGATCACTCTCGGCATGGACGAGCTGTACAAGTAAAGCGGCCGCACTCCTCA
GGTGCAGGCTGCCTATCAGAAGGTGGTGGCTGGTGTGGCCAATGCCCTGGCTCACAAATACCACTGAGAT
CTTTTTCCCTCTGCCAAAAATTATGGGGACATCATGAAGCCCCTTGAGCATCTGACTTCTGGCTAATAAA
GGAAATTTATTTTCATTGCAATAGTGTGTTGGAATTTTTTGTGTCTCTCACTCGGAAGGACATATGGGAG
GGCAAATCATTTAAAACATCAGAATGAGTATTTGGTTTAGAGTTTGGCAACATATGCCCATATGCTGGCT
GCCATGAACAAAGGTTGGCTATAAAGAGGTCATCAGTATATGAAACAGCCCCCTGCTGTCCATTCCTTAT
TCCATAGAAAAGCCTTGACTTGAGGTTAGATTTTTTTTATATTTTGTTTTGTGTTATTTTTTTCTTTAAC
ATCCCTAAAATTTTCCTTACATGTTTTACTAGCCAGATTTTTCCTCCTCTCCTGACTACTCCCAGTCATA
GCTGTCCCTCTTCTCTTATGGAGATCCCTCGACCTGCAGCCCAAGCTTGGCGTAATCATGGTCATAGCTG
TTTCCTGTGTGAAATTGTTATCCGCTCACAATTCCACACAACATACGAGCCGGAAGCATAAAGTGTAAAG
CCTGGGGTGCCTAATGAGTGAGCTAACTCACATTAATTGCGTTGCGCTCACTGCCCGCTTTCCAGTCGGG
AAACCTGTCGTGCCAGCGGATCCGCATCTCAATTAGTCAGCAACCATAGTCCCGCCCCTAACTCCGCCCA
TCCCGCCCCTAACTCCGCCCAGTTCCGCCCATTCTCCGCCCCATGGCTGACTAATTTTTTTTATTTATGC
AGAGGCCGAGGCCGCCTCGGCCTCTGAGCTATTCCAGAAGTAGTGAGGAGGCTTTTTTGGAGGCCTAGGC
TTTTGCAAAAAGCTAACTTGTTTATTGCAGCTTATAATGGTTACAAATAAAGCAATAGCATCACAAATTT
CACAAATAAAGCATTTTTTTCACTGCATTCTAGTTGTGGTTTGTCCAAACTCATCAATGTATCTTATCAT
GTCTGGATCCGCTGCATTAATGAATCGGCCAACGCGCGGGGAGAGGCGGTTTGCGTATTGGGCGCTCTTC
CGCTTCCTCGCTCACTGACTCGCTGCGCTCGGTCGTTCGGCTGCGGCGAGCGGTATCAGCTCACTCAAAG
GCGGTAATACGGTTATCCACAGAATCAGGGGATAACGCAGGAAAGAACATGTGAGCAAAAGGCCAGCAAA
AGGCCAGGAACCGTAAAAAGGCCGCGTTGCTGGCGTTTTTCCATAGGCTCCGCCCCCCTGACGAGCATCA
CAAAAATCGACGCTCAAGTCAGAGGTGGCGAAACCCGACAGGACTATAAAGATACCAGGCGTTTCCCCCT
GGAAGCTCCCTCGTGCGCTCTCCTGTTCCGACCCTGCCGCTTACCGGATACCTGTCCGCCTTTCTCCCTT
CGGGAAGCGTGGCGCTTTCTCATAGCTCACGCTGTAGGTATCTCAGTTCGGTGTAGGTCGTTCGCTCCAA
GCTGGGCTGTGTGCACGAACCCCCCGTTCAGCCCGACCGCTGCGCCTTATCCGGTAACTATCGTCTTGAG
TCCAACCCGGTAAGACACGACTTATCGCCACTGGCAGCAGCCACTGGTAACAGGATTAGCAGAGCGAGGT
ATGTAGGCGGTGCTACAGAGTTCTTGAAGTGGTGGCCTAACTACGGCTACACTAGAAGAACAGTATTTGG
TATCTGCGCTCTGCTGAAGCCAGTTACCTTCGGAAAAAGAGTTGGTAGCTCTTGATCCGGCAAACAAACC
ACCGCTGGTAGCGGTGGTTTTTTTGTTTGCAAGCAGCAGATTACGCGCAGAAAAAAAGGATCTCAAGAAG
ATCCTTTGATCTTTTCTACGGGGTCTGACGCTCAGTGGAACGAAAACTCACGTTAAGGGATTTTGGTCAT
GAGATTATCAAAAAGGATCTTCACCTAGATCCTTTTAAATTAAAAATGAAGTTTTAAATCAATCTAAAGT
ATATATGAGTAAACTTGGTCTGACAGTTACCAATGCTTAATCAGTGAGGCACCTATCTCAGCGATCTGTC
TATTTCGTTCATCCATAGTTGCCTGACTCCCCGTCGTGTAGATAACTACGATACGGGAGGGCTTACCATC
TGGCCCCAGTGCTGCAATGATACCGCGAGACCCACGCTCACCGGCTCCAGATTTATCAGCAATAAACCAG
CCAGCCGGAAGGGCCGAGCGCAGAAGTGGTCCTGCAACTTTATCCGCCTCCATCCAGTCTATTAATTGTT
GCCGGGAAGCTAGAGTAAGTAGTTCGCCAGTTAATAGTTTGCGCAACGTTGTTGCCATTGCTACAGGCAT
CGTGGTGTCACGCTCGTCGTTTGGTATGGCTTCATTCAGCTCCGGTTCCCAACGATCAAGGCGAGTTACA
TGATCCCCCATGTTGTGCAAAAAAGCGGTTAGCTCCTTCGGTCCTCCGATCGTTGTCAGAAGTAAGTTGG
CCGCAGTGTTATCACTCATGGTTATGGCAGCACTGCATAATTCTCTTACTGTCATGCCATCCGTAAGATG
CTTTTCTGTGACTGGTGAGTACTCAACCAAGTCATTCTGAGAATAGTGTATGCGGCGACCGAGTTGCTCT
TGCCCGGCGTCAATACGGGATAATACCGCGCCACATAGCAGAACTTTAAAAGTGCTCATCATTGGAAAAC
GTTCTTCGGGGCGAAAACTCTCAAGGATCTTACCGCTGTTGAGATCCAGTTCGATGTAACCCACTCGTGC
ACCCAACTGATCTTCAGCATCTTTTACTTTCACCAGCGTTTCTGGGTGAGCAAAAACAGGAAGGCAAAAT
GCCGCAAAAAAGGGAATAAGGGCGACACGGAAATGTTGAATACTCATACTCTTCCTTTTTCAATATTATT
GAAGCATTTATCAGGGTTATTGTCTCATGAGCGGATACATATTTGAATGTATTTAGAAAAATAAACAAAT
AGGGGTTCCGCGCACATTTCCCCGAAAAGTGCCACCTG
